Addgene plasmid #158895: JGI_017983
Purpose: Hydrocarbon Structures for Fuels and Chemicals
Depositing lab: Joint Genome Institute.
Backbone
  Vector backbone: pET28b
  Vector type: Synthetic Biology
Growth in bacteria
  Bacterial resistance: Kanamycin, 50 μg/mL
  Growth temperature: 37°C
  Growth strain: Top10
  Copy number: High Copy
Gene/Insert
  Gene/Insert name: WP_051554118_1 (alt name: Batch220_p038)
  Species: Synthetic
  Cloning method: Gibson Cloning
Terms and licenses: Academic/Nonprofit Terms; Industry Terms: Not Available to Industry
Depositor comments: pET28b_NdeIXhoI vector with WP_051554118_1 insert, JGI ICE Registry: https://registry.jgi.doe.gov/entry/17983
How to cite: JGI_017983 was a gift from Joint Genome Institute (Addgene plasmid # 158895 ; http://n2t.net/addgene:158895 ; RRID:Addgene_158895)
