[The description below was written by a language model from this plasmid's Addgene catalogue record and pLannotate feature annotations shown in this document.]
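Description:
JGI_017983 is a bacterial expression plasmid built on the pET28b backbone, with a synthetic open reading frame designated WP_051554118_1 (also Batch220_p038) placed by Gibson assembly into the NdeI/XhoI-opened vector. It is propagated in E. coli under kanamycin selection (aph(3')-Ia, KanR) and replicates from a ColE1/pMB1-type origin. The backbone also carries the rop gene and bom region from pBR322, so the "high copy" catalogue designation sits alongside an element that normally moderates copy number. An f1 phage origin is present, along with short remnants of the tetracycline resistance gene that are non-functional backbone leftovers.

The expression cassette is the standard pET arrangement: a T7 promoter immediately followed by a lac operator, the T7 gene 10 ribosome binding site, the coding region and a T7 terminator, with lacI and its own promoter supplied on the plasmid. Transcription therefore requires T7 RNA polymerase from a suitable host strain and is repressed until IPTG or lactose relieves LacI binding. Histidine-tag fragments are annotated on both sides of the cloning region, with a thrombin cleavage site after the upstream tag. This suggests an N-terminal cleavable His tag for affinity purification, but whether the downstream His tag is translated depends on a stop codon the record does not show. The insert itself, an unannotated stretch of roughly 1 kb between these tag features, is not functionally described. The name resembles a protein database accession, but the encoded activity and source organism are not stated. The stated purpose links it to a project on hydrocarbon structures for fuels and chemicals. The depositor and sequencing-derived records (6,333 and 6,330 nt) show the same architecture in opposite orientations.
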