Features (pLannotate 1.2.2; 20 found; start..end, strand, type, name):
      7..24      +  CDS            9xHis (fragment): 9xHis affinity tag
     34..83      +  CDS            SET1 (fragment): solubility-enhancement tag derived from T7 phage gene 10B
     91..138     +  terminator     T7 terminator: transcription terminator for bacteriophage T7 RNA polymerase
    175..630     +  rep_origin     f1 ori (sequence partly withheld): f1 bacteriophage origin of replication; arrow indicates direction of (+) strand synthesis
    657..714     +  promoter       AmpR promoter (fragment): bla
    723..1538    -  CDS            KanR: aminoglycoside phosphotransferase; aph(3')-Ia; confers resistance to kanamycin in bacteria or G418 (Geneticin®) in eukaryotes
   1660..2248    +  rep_origin     ori: high-copy-number ColE1/pMB1/pBR322/pUC origin of replication
   2434..2576    -  misc_feature   bom: basis of mobility region from pBR322
   2678..2869    -  CDS            rop: Rop protein, which maintains plasmids at low copy number; rop
   2886..3266    +  CDS            YPB1_ECOLX: Protein predicted: Swiss-Prot protein existence level 4. From Escherichia coli.
   3338..3629    -  CDS            TcR (fragment): tetracycline efflux protein; tet; confers resistance to tetracycline
   3644..3665    -  protein_bind   CAP binding site: CAP binding activates transcription in the presence of cAMP. E. coli catabolite activator protein
   3678..4760    -  CDS            lacI: lac repressor; lacI; The lac repressor binds to the lac operator to inhibit transcription in E. coli. This inhibition can be relieved by adding lactose or isopropyl-β-D-thiogalactopyranoside (IPTG).
   4761..4838    -  promoter       lacI promoter: lacI
   4846..5125    -  CDS            TcR (fragment): tetracycline efflux protein; tet; confers resistance to tetracycline
   5147..5165    +  promoter       T7 promoter: promoter for bacteriophage T7 RNA polymerase
   5166..5190    +  protein_bind   lac operator: The lac repressor binds to the lac operator to inhibit transcription in E. coli. This inhibition can be relieved by adding lactose or isopropyl-β-D-thiogalactopyranoside (IPTG). lac repressor encoded by lacI
   5205..5227    +  RBS            RBS: efficient ribosome binding site from bacteriophage T7 gene 10 (Olins and Rangwala, 1989)
   5240..5257    +  CDS            9xHis (fragment): 9xHis affinity tag
   5267..5292    +  CDS            SET1 (fragment): solubility-enhancement tag derived from T7 phage gene 10B
>Addgene plasmid #158895 | JGI_017983 | depositor full sequence | sequence record 306751 | JGI_017983 sequence 6333 bps
CTCGAGCACCACCACCACCACCACTGAGATCCGGCTGCTAACAAAGCCCGAAAGGAAGCTGAGTTGGCTG
CTGCCACCGCTGAGCAATAACTAGCATAACCCCTTGGGGCCTCTAAACGGGTCTTGAGGGGTTTTTTGCT
GAAAGGAGGAACTATATCCGGATTGGCGAATGGG
[124 nt withheld, positions 175-298]
C
[91 nt withheld, positions 300-390]
A
[49 nt withheld, positions 392-440]
CCTTTGACGTTGGAGTCCACGTTCTTT
[37 nt withheld, positions 468-504]
ACCCTATCTCGGTCTATTCTTTTGATTTATAAGGGATTTTGCCGATTTCGGCCTATTGGTTAAAAAATGA
GCTGATTTAACAAAAATTTAACGCGAATTTTAACAAAATATTAACGTTTACAATTTCAGGTGGCACTTTT
CGGGGAAATGTGCGCGGAACCCCTATTTGTTTATTTTTCTAAATACATTCAAATATGTATCCGCTCATGA
ATTAATTCTTAGAAAAACTCATCGAGCATCAAATGAAACTGCAATTTATTCATATCAGGATTATCAATAC
CATATTTTTGAAAAAGCCGTTTCTGTAATGAAGGAGAAAACTCACCGAGGCAGTTCCATAGGATGGCAAG
ATCCTGGTATCGGTCTGCGATTCCGACTCGTCCAACATCAATACAACCTATTAATTTCCCCTCGTCAAAA
ATAAGGTTATCAAGTGAGAAATCACCATGAGTGACGACTGAATCCGGTGAGAATGGCAAAAGTTTATGCA
TTTCTTTCCAGACTTGTTCAACAGGCCAGCCATTACGCTCGTCATCAAAATCACTCGCATCAACCAAACC
GTTATTCATTCGTGATTGCGCCTGAGCGAGACGAAATACGCGATCGCTGTTAAAAGGACAATTACAAACA
GGAATCGAATGCAACCGGCGCAGGAACACTGCCAGCGCATCAACAATATTTTCACCTGAATCAGGATATT
CTTCTAATACCTGGAATGCTGTTTTCCCGGGGATCGCAGTGGTGAGTAACCATGCATCATCAGGAGTACG
GATAAAATGCTTGATGGTCGGAAGAGGCATAAATTCCGTCAGCCAGTTTAGTCTGACCATCTCATCTGTA
ACATCATTGGCAACGCTACCTTTGCCATGTTTCAGAAACAACTCTGGCGCATCGGGCTTCCCATACAATC
GATAGATTGTCGCACCTGATTGCCCGACATTATCGCGAGCCCATTTATACCCATATAAATCAGCATCCAT
GTTGGAATTTAATCGCGGCCTAGAGCAAGACGTTTCCCGTTGAATATGGCTCATAACACCCCTTGTATTA
CTGTTTATGTAAGCAGACAGTTTTATTGTTCATGACCAAAATCCCTTAACGTGAGTTTTCGTTCCACTGA
GCGTCAGACCCCGTAGAAAAGATCAAAGGATCTTCTTGAGATCCTTTTTTTCTGCGCGTAATCTGCTGCT
TGCAAACAAAAAAACCACCGCTACCAGCGGTGGTTTGTTTGCCGGATCAAGAGCTACCAACTCTTTTTCC
GAAGGTAACTGGCTTCAGCAGAGCGCAGATACCAAATACTGTCCTTCTAGTGTAGCCGTAGTTAGGCCAC
CACTTCAAGAACTCTGTAGCACCGCCTACATACCTCGCTCTGCTAATCCTGTTACCAGTGGCTGCTGCCA
GTGGCGATAAGTCGTGTCTTACCGGGTTGGACTCAAGACGATAGTTACCGGATAAGGCGCAGCGGTCGGG
CTGAACGGGGGGTTCGTGCACACAGCCCAGCTTGGAGCGAACGACCTACACCGAACTGAGATACCTACAG
CGTGAGCTATGAGAAAGCGCCACGCTTCCCGAAGGGAGAAAGGCGGACAGGTATCCGGTAAGCGGCAGGG
TCGGAACAGGAGAGCGCACGAGGGAGCTTCCAGGGGGAAACGCCTGGTATCTTTATAGTCCTGTCGGGTT
TCGCCACCTCTGACTTGAGCGTCGATTTTTGTGATGCTCGTCAGGGGGGCGGAGCCTATGGAAAAACGCC
AGCAACGCGGCCTTTTTACGGTTCCTGGCCTTTTGCTGGCCTTTTGCTCACATGTTCTTTCCTGCGTTAT
CCCCTGATTCTGTGGATAACCGTATTACCGCCTTTGAGTGAGCTGATACCGCTCGCCGCAGCCGAACGAC
CGAGCGCAGCGAGTCAGTGAGCGAGGAAGCGGAAGAGCGCCTGATGCGGTATTTTCTCCTTACGCATCTG
TGCGGTATTTCACACCGCATATATGGTGCACTCTCAGTACAATCTGCTCTGATGCCGCATAGTTAAGCCA
GTATACACTCCGCTATCGCTACGTGACTGGGTCATGGCTGCGCCCCGACACCCGCCAACACCCGCTGACG
CGCCCTGACGGGCTTGTCTGCTCCCGGCATCCGCTTACAGACAAGCTGTGACCGTCTCCGGGAGCTGCAT
GTGTCAGAGGTTTTCACCGTCATCACCGAAACGCGCGAGGCAGCTGCGGTAAAGCTCATCAGCGTGGTCG
TGAAGCGATTCACAGATGTCTGCCTGTTCATCCGCGTCCAGCTCGTTGAGTTTCTCCAGAAGCGTTAATG
TCTGGCTTCTGATAAAGCGGGCCATGTTAAGGGCGGTTTTTTCCTGTTTGGTCACTGATGCCTCCGTGTA
AGGGGGATTTCTGTTCATGGGGGTAATGATACCGATGAAACGAGAGAGGATGCTCACGATACGGGTTACT
GATGATGAACATGCCCGGTTACTGGAACGTTGTGAGGGTAAACAACTGGCGGTATGGATGCGGCGGGACC
AGAGAAAAATCACTCAGGGTCAATGCCAGCGCTTCGTTAATACAGATGTAGGTGTTCCACAGGGTAGCCA
GCAGCATCCTGCGATGCAGATCCGGAACATAATGGTGCAGGGCGCTGACTTCCGCGTTTCCAGACTTTAC
GAAACACGGAAACCGAAGACCATTCATGTTGTTGCTCAGGTCGCAGACGTTTTGCAGCAGCAGTCGCTTC
ACGTTCGCTCGCGTATCGGTGATTCATTCTGCTAACCAGTAAGGCAACCCCGCCAGCCTAGCCGGGTCCT
CAACGACAGGAGCACGATCATGCGCACCCGTGGGGCCGCCATGCCGGCGATAATGGCCTGCTTCTCGCCG
AAACGTTTGGTGGCGGGACCAGTGACGAAGGCTTGAGCGAGGGCGTGCAAGATTCCGAATACCGCAAGCG
ACAGGCCGATCATCGTCGCGCTCCAGCGAAAGCGGTCCTCGCCGAAAATGACCCAGAGCGCTGCCGGCAC
CTGTCCTACGAGTTGCATGATAAAGAAGACAGTCATAAGTGCGGCGACGATAGTCATGCCCCGCGCCCAC
CGGAAGGAGCTGACTGGGTTGAAGGCTCTCAAGGGCATCGGTCGAGATCCCGGTGCCTAATGAGTGAGCT
AACTTACATTAATTGCGTTGCGCTCACTGCCCGCTTTCCAGTCGGGAAACCTGTCGTGCCAGCTGCATTA
ATGAATCGGCCAACGCGCGGGGAGAGGCGGTTTGCGTATTGGGCGCCAGGGTGGTTTTTCTTTTCACCAG
TGAGACGGGCAACAGCTGATTGCCCTTCACCGCCTGGCCCTGAGAGAGTTGCAGCAAGCGGTCCACGCTG
GTTTGCCCCAGCAGGCGAAAATCCTGTTTGATGGTGGTTAACGGCGGGATATAACATGAGCTGTCTTCGG
TATCGTCGTATCCCACTACCGAGATATCCGCACCAACGCGCAGCCCGGACTCGGTAATGGCGCGCATTGC
GCCCAGCGCCATCTGATCGTTGGCAACCAGCATCGCAGTGGGAACGATGCCCTCATTCAGCATTTGCATG
GTTTGTTGAAAACCGGACATGGCACTCCAGTCGCCTTCCCGTTCCGCTATCGGCTGAATTTGATTGCGAG
TGAGATATTTATGCCAGCCAGCCAGACGCAGACGCGCCGAGACAGAACTTAATGGGCCCGCTAACAGCGC
GATTTGCTGGTGACCCAATGCGACCAGATGCTCCACGCCCAGTCGCGTACCGTCTTCATGGGAGAAAATA
ATACTGTTGATGGGTGTCTGGTCAGAGACATCAAGAAATAACGCCGGAACATTAGTGCAGGCAGCTTCCA
CAGCAATGGCATCCTGGTCATCCAGCGGATAGTTAATGATCAGCCCACTGACGCGTTGCGCGAGAAGATT
GTGCACCGCCGCTTTACAGGCTTCGACGCCGCTTCGTTCTACCATCGACACCACCACGCTGGCACCCAGT
TGATCGGCGCGAGATTTAATCGCCGCGACAATTTGCGACGGCGCGTGCAGGGCCAGACTGGAGGTGGCAA
CGCCAATCAGCAACGACTGTTTGCCCGCCAGTTGTTGTGCCACGCGGTTGGGAATGTAATTCAGCTCCGC
CATCGCCGCTTCCACTTTTTCCCGCGTTTTCGCAGAAACGTGGCTGGCCTGGTTCACCACGCGGGAAACG
GTCTGATAAGAGACACCGGCATACTCTGCGACATCGTATAACGTTACTGGTTTCACATTCACCACCCTGA
ATTGACTCTCTTCCGGGCGCTATCATGCCATACCGCGAAAGGTTTTGCGCCATTCGATGGTGTCCGGGAT
CTCGACGCTCTCCCTTATGCGACTCCTGCATTAGGAAGCAGCCCAGTAGTAGGTTGAGGCCGTTGAGCAC
CGCCGCCGCAAGGAATGGTGCATGCAAGGAGATGGCGCCCAACAGTCCCCCGGCCACGGGGCCTGCCACC
ATACCCACGCCGAAACAAGCGCTCATGAGCCCGAAGTGGCGAGCCCGATCTTCCCCATCGGTGATGTCGG
CGATATAGGCGCCAGCAACCGCACCTGTGGCGCCGGTGATGCCGGCCACGATGCGTCCGGCGTAGAGGAT
CGAGATCTCGATCCCGCGAAATTAATACGACTCACTATAGGGGAATTGTGAGCGGATAACAATTCCCCTC
TAGAAATAATTTTGTTTAACTTTAAGAAGGAGATATACCCTCGAGCACCACCACCACCACCACTGAGATC
CGGCTGCTAACAAAGCCCGAAAGGAAGCATGAATTTAAGATATAGTAGAGTCTGCTTGCATGAATTTGGG
TATCAACTGCCTCCGGTAGAATTATCAAGTACCACCATTGAAGAGCGTTTAGGACCCTTGTACGAGCGCC
TGAAGCTTCCGGCCGGCCGCCTGGAGCTGATGACCGGTATTGCTGCCCGTCGTCTGTGGCAGCCGGGCAC
ACGTCCGAGTGCAGGGGCAGCCGCAGCAGGGGCTGCTGCTATCGCACGTGCAGGCATTGATGTCGCGGAA
CTGGAGTGTTTACTCTTTACGTCCGTATCCCGAGATATGATGGAACCTGCTACTGCGGCCTTTGTGCACC
GCGCGCTTGGATTACCGCCAGATTGCCTTCTGTTCGACATTAGCAATGCTTGTTTAGGGTTTCTTGATGG
AATGGTGATGCTGGCAAATATGCTGGAAATGGGCCAAGTGCGGGCGGGTTTAGTGGTGGCCGGAGAGACC
GCTGAGAACTTGATCGATTCCACTCTTGCTCATCTGCTGGCAGATACAACGCTAACCCGTAAAACTATTA
AACCCCTGTTCGCAAGTTTGACCATAGGAAGCGGTGCTGTTGCTCTTGTAATGTCGCGTTCCGATTGCCG
TGACACTGGCCATTACCTTAGGGGAGGCGCGTGTCGCGCCAATACGGCCCATAACGATTTATGTCAGGGC
GGCCAGAACGCAGAACAAGGTACATTAATGTCAACCGATTCCGAACAGTTGCTAGAAAAAGGCATTGAGA
CCGCAGCCGCATGTTGGCGGTCGTTCCAGACTGCGCTTGGTTGGGACAAGGGTGCCATTGACAGGTTTTT
TTGTCACCAGGTTGGCAAAGCACACGCGCAGATGCTGTTTGAAACATTGCAGTTAGATCCCGCTAGAAAT
TTTGAAACCCTGCCAACATTAGGGAATGTCGGGAGCGTCTCAGCTCCTATCACGATGGCGCTGGGCATTG
AACAAGGGGCACTTGTGCCTGGCCAACGAGCAGCCATCCTGGGTATCGGGAGTGGCATTAATGCACTGAT
GTTGGGTATTGACTGGTGA
