Features (pLannotate 1.2.2; 20 found; start..end, strand, type, name):
    545..566     +  protein_bind   CAP binding site: CAP binding activates transcription in the presence of cAMP. E. coli catabolite activator protein
    581..872     +  CDS            TcR (fragment): tetracycline efflux protein; tet; confers resistance to tetracycline
    944..1324    -  CDS            YPB1_ECOLX: Protein predicted: Swiss-Prot protein existence level 4. From Escherichia coli.
   1341..1532    +  CDS            rop: Rop protein, which maintains plasmids at low copy number; rop
   1634..1773    +  misc_feature   bom: basis of mobility region from pBR322
   1959..2547    -  rep_origin     ori: high-copy-number ColE1/pMB1/pBR322/pUC origin of replication
   2669..3484    +  CDS            KanR: aminoglycoside phosphotransferase; aph(3')-Ia; confers resistance to kanamycin in bacteria or G418 (Geneticin®) in eukaryotes
   3493..3550    -  promoter       AmpR promoter (fragment): bla
   3603..4031    -  rep_origin     f1 ori (sequence partly withheld): f1 bacteriophage origin of replication; arrow indicates direction of (+) strand synthesis
   4068..4115    -  terminator     T7 terminator: transcription terminator for bacteriophage T7 RNA polymerase
   4123..4172    -  CDS            SET1 (fragment): solubility-enhancement tag derived from T7 phage gene 10B
   4182..4199    -  CDS            9xHis (fragment): 9xHis affinity tag
   5250..5267    -  CDS            thrombin site: thrombin recognition and cleavage site
   5278..5294    -  CDS            capTEV™ (fragment): composite tag for in vivo biotinylation, TEV protease cleavage, and 6xHis tagging
   5313..5335    -  RBS            RBS: efficient ribosome binding site from bacteriophage T7 gene 10 (Olins and Rangwala, 1989)
   5350..5374    -  protein_bind   lac operator: The lac repressor binds to the lac operator to inhibit transcription in E. coli. This inhibition can be relieved by adding lactose or isopropyl-β-D-thiogalactopyranoside (IPTG). lac repressor encoded by lacI
   5375..5393    -  promoter       T7 promoter: promoter for bacteriophage T7 RNA polymerase
   5415..5694    +  CDS            TcR (fragment): tetracycline efflux protein; tet; confers resistance to tetracycline
   5702..5779    +  promoter       lacI promoter: lacI
   5780..532     +  CDS            lacI (across the origin): lac repressor; lacI; The lac repressor binds to the lac operator to inhibit transcription in E. coli. This inhibition can be relieved by adding lactose or isopropyl-β-D-thiogalactopyranoside (IPTG).
>Addgene plasmid #158895 | JGI_017983 | addgene full sequence | sequence record 317184 | Addgene NGS Result
GTTAGCGGGCCCATTAAGTTCTGTCTCGGCGCGTCTGCGTCTGGCTGGCTGGCATAAATATCTCACTCGC
AATCAAATTCAGCCGATAGCGGAACGGGAAGGCGACTGGAGTGCCATGTCCGGTTTTCAACAAACCATGC
AAATGCTGAATGAGGGCATCGTTCCCACTGCGATGCTGGTTGCCAACGATCAGATGGCGCTGGGCGCAAT
GCGCGCCATTACCGAGTCCGGGCTGCGCGTTGGTGCGGATATCTCGGTAGTGGGATACGACGATACCGAA
GACAGCTCATGTTATATCCCGCCGTTAACCACCATCAAACAGGATTTTCGCCTGCTGGGGCAAACCAGCG
TGGACCGCTTGCTGCAACTCTCTCAGGGCCAGGCGGTGAAGGGCAATCAGCTGTTGCCCGTCTCACTGGT
GAAAAGAAAAACCACCCTGGCGCCCAATACGCAAACCGCCTCTCCCCGCGCGTTGGCCGATTCATTAATG
CAGCTGGCACGACAGGTTTCCCGACTGGAAAGCGGGCAGTGAGCGCAACGCAATTAATGTAAGTTAGCTC
ACTCATTAGGCACCGGGATCTCGACCGATGCCCTTGAGAGCCTTCAACCCAGTCAGCTCCTTCCGGTGGG
CGCGGGGCATGACTATCGTCGCCGCACTTATGACTGTCTTCTTTATCATGCAACTCGTAGGACAGGTGCC
GGCAGCGCTCTGGGTCATTTTCGGCGAGGACCGCTTTCGCTGGAGCGCGACGATGATCGGCCTGTCGCTT
GCGGTATTCGGAATCTTGCACGCCCTCGCTCAAGCCTTCGTCACTGGTCCCGCCACCAAACGTTTCGGCG
AGAAGCAGGCCATTATCGCCGGCATGGCGGCCCCACGGGTGCGCATGATCGTGCTCCTGTCGTTGAGGAC
CCGGCTAGGCTGGCGGGGTTGCCTTACTGGTTAGCAGAATGAATCACCGATACGCGAGCGAACGTGAAGC
GACTGCTGCTGCAAAACGTCTGCGACCTGAGCAACAACATGAATGGTCTTCGGTTTCCGTGTTTCGTAAA
GTCTGGAAACGCGGAAGTCAGCGCCCTGCACCATTATGTTCCGGATCTGCATCGCAGGATGCTGCTGGCT
ACCCTGTGGAACACCTACATCTGTATTAACGAAGCGCTGGCATTGACCCTGAGTGATTTTTCTCTGGTCC
CGCCGCATCCATACCGCCAGTTGTTTACCCTCACAACGTTCCAGTAACCGGGCATGTTCATCATCAGTAA
CCCGTATCGTGAGCATCCTCTCTCGTTTCATCGGTATCATTACCCCCATGAACAGAAATCCCCCTTACAC
GGAGGCATCAGTGACCAAACAGGAAAAAACCGCCCTTAACATGGCCCGCTTTATCAGAAGCCAGACATTA
ACGCTTCTGGAGAAACTCAACGAGCTGGACGCGGATGAACAGGCAGACATCTGTGAATCGCTTCACGACC
ACGCTGATGAGCTTTACCGCAGCTGCCTCGCGCGTTTCGGTGATGACGGTGAAAACCTCTGACACATGCA
GCTCCCGGAGACGGTCACAGCTTGTCTGTAAGCGGATGCCGGGAGCAGACAAGCCCGTCAGGGCGCGTCA
GCGGGTGTTGGCGGGTGTCGGGGCGCAGCCATGACCCAGTCACGTAGCGATAGCGGAGTGTATACTGGCT
TAACTATGCGGCATCAGAGCAGATTGTACTGAGAGTGCACCATTGCGGTGTGAAATACCGCACAGATGCG
TAAGGAGAAAATACCGCATCAGGCGCTCTTCCGCTTCCTCGCTCACTGACTCGCTGCGCTCGGTCGTTCG
GCTGCGGCGAGCGGTATCAGCTCACTCAAAGGCGGTAATACGGTTATCCACAGAATCAGGGGATAACGCA
GGAAAGAACATGTGAGCAAAAGGCCAGCAAAAGGCCAGGAACCGTAAAAAGGCCGCGTTGCTGGCGTTTT
TCCATAGGCTCCGCCCCCCTGACGAGCATCACAAAAATCGACGCTCAAGTCAGAGGTGGCGAAACCCGAC
AGGACTATAAAGATACCAGGCGTTTCCCCCTGGAAGCTCCCTCGTGCGCTCTCCTGTTCCGACCCTGCCG
CTTACCGGATACCTGTCCGCCTTTCTCCCTTCGGGAAGCGTGGCGCTTTCTCATAGCTCACGCTGTAGGT
ATCTCAGTTCGGTGTAGGTCGTTCGCTCCAAGCTGGGCTGTGTGCACGAACCCCCCGTTCAGCCCGACCG
CTGCGCCTTATCCGGTAACTATCGTCTTGAGTCCAACCCGGTAAGACACGACTTATCGCCACTGGCAGCA
GCCACTGGTAACAGGATTAGCAGAGCGAGGTATGTAGGCGGTGCTACAGAGTTCTTGAAGTGGTGGCCTA
ACTACGGCTACACTAGAAGGACAGTATTTGGTATCTGCGCTCTGCTGAAGCCAGTTACCTTCGGAAAAAG
AGTTGGTAGCTCTTGATCCGGCAAACAAACCACCGCTGGTAGCGGTGGTTTTTTTGTTTGCAAGCAGCAG
ATTACGCGCAGAAAAAAAGGATCTCAAGAAGATCCTTTGATCTTTTCTACGGGGTCTGACGCTCAGTGGA
ACGAAAACTCACGTTAAGGGATTTTGGTCATGAACAATAAAACTGTCTGCTTACATAAACAGTAATACAA
GGGGTGTTATGAGCCATATTCAACGGGAAACGTCTTGCTCTAGGCCGCGATTAAATTCCAACATGGATGC
TGATTTATATGGGTATAAATGGGCTCGCGATAATGTCGGGCAATCAGGTGCGACAATCTATCGATTGTAT
GGGAAGCCCGATGCGCCAGAGTTGTTTCTGAAACATGGCAAAGGTAGCGTTGCCAATGATGTTACAGATG
AGATGGTCAGACTAAACTGGCTGACGGAATTTATGCCTCTTCCGACCATCAAGCATTTTATCCGTACTCC
TGATGATGCATGGTTACTCACCACTGCGATCCCCGGGAAAACAGCATTCCAGGTATTAGAAGAATATCCT
GATTCAGGTGAAAATATTGTTGATGCGCTGGCAGTGTTCCTGCGCCGGTTGCATTCGATTCCTGTTTGTA
ATTGTCCTTTTAACAGCGATCGCGTATTTCGTCTCGCTCAGGCGCAATCACGAATGAATAACGGTTTGGT
TGATGCGAGTGATTTTGATGACGAGCGTAATGGCTGGCCTGTTGAACAAGTCTGGAAAGAAATGCATAAA
CTTTTGCCATTCTCACCGGATTCAGTCGTCACTCATGGTGATTTCTCACTTGATAACCTTATTTTTGACG
AGGGGAAATTAATAGGTTGTATTGATGTTGGACGAGTCGGAATCGCAGACCGATACCAGGATCTTGCCAT
CCTATGGAACTGCCTCGGTGAGTTTTCTCCTTCATTACAGAAACGGCTTTTTCAAAAATATGGTATTGAT
AATCCTGATATGAATAAATTGCAGTTTCATTTGATGCTCGATGAGTTTTTCTAAGAATTAATTCATGAGC
GGATACATATTTGAATGTATTTAGAAAAATAAACAAATAGGGGTTCCGCGCACATTTCCCCGAAAAGTGC
CACCTAAATTGTAAGCGTTAATATTTTGTTAAAATTCGCGTTAAATTTTTGTTAAATCAGCTCATTTTTT
AACCAATAGGCCGAAATCGGCAAAATCCCTTATAAATCAAAAGAATAGACCGAGATAGGGT
[37 nt withheld, positions 3702-3738]
AAAGAACGTGGACTCCAACGTCAAAGG
[49 nt withheld, positions 3766-3814]
T
[91 nt withheld, positions 3816-3906]
G
[124 nt withheld, positions 3908-4031]
CCCATTCGCCAATCCGGATATAGTTCCTCCTTTCAGCAAAAAACCCCTCAAGACCCGTTTAGAGGCCCCA
AGGGGTTATGCTAGTTATTGCTCAGCGGTGGCAGCAGCCAACTCAGCTTCCTTTCGGGCTTTGTTAGCAG
CCGGATCTCAGTGGTGGTGGTGGTGGTGCTCGAGTCACCAGTCAATACCCAACATCAGTGCATTAATGCC
ACTCCCGATACCCAGGATGGCTGCTCGTTGGCCAGGCACAAGTGCCCCTTGTTCAATGCCCAGCGCCATC
GTGATAGGAGCTGAGACGCTCCCGACATTCCCTAATGTTGGCAGGGTTTCAAAATTTCTAGCGGGATCTA
ACTGCAATGTTTCAAACAGCATCTGCGCGTGTGCTTTGCCAACCTGGTGACAAAAAAACCTGTCAATGGC
ACCCTTGTCCCAACCAAGCGCAGTCTGGAACGACCGCCAACATGCGGCTGCGGTCTCAATGCCTTTTTCT
AGCAACTGTTCGGAATCGGTTGACATTAATGTACCTTGTTCTGCGTTCTGGCCGCCCTGACATAAATCGT
TATGGGCCGTATTGGCGCGACACGCGCCTCCCCTAAGGTAATGGCCAGTGTCACGGCAATCGGAACGCGA
CATTACAAGAGCAACAGCACCGCTTCCTATGGTCAAACTTGCGAACAGGGGTTTAATAGTTTTACGGGTT
AGCGTTGTATCTGCCAGCAGATGAGCAAGAGTGGAATCGATCAAGTTCTCAGCGGTCTCTCCGGCCACCA
CTAAACCCGCCCGCACTTGGCCCATTTCCAGCATATTTGCCAGCATCACCATTCCATCAAGAAACCCTAA
ACAAGCATTGCTAATGTCGAACAGAAGGCAATCTGGCGGTAATCCAAGCGCGCGGTGCACAAAGGCCGCA
GTAGCAGGTTCCATCATATCTCGGGATACGGACGTAAAGAGTAAACACTCCAGTTCCGCGACATCAATGC
CTGCACGTGCGATAGCAGCAGCCCCTGCTGCGGCTGCCCCTGCACTCGGACGTGTGCCCGGCTGCCACAG
ACGACGGGCAGCAATACCGGTCATCAGCTCCAGGCGGCCGGCCGGAAGCTTCAGGCGCTCGTACAAGGGT
CCTAAACGCTCTTCAATGGTGGTACTTGATAATTCTACCGGAGGCAGTTGATACCCAAATTCATGCAAGC
AGACTCTACTATATCTTAAATTCATATGGCTGCCGCGCGGCACCAGGCCGCTGCTGTGATGATGATGATG
ATGGCTGCTGCCCATGGTATATCTCCTTCTTAAAGTTAAACAAAATTATTTCTAGAGGGGAATTGTTATC
CGCTCACAATTCCCCTATAGTGAGTCGTATTAATTTCGCGGGATCGAGATCTCGATCCTCTACGCCGGAC
GCATCGTGGCCGGCATCACCGGCGCCACAGGTGCGGTTGCTGGCGCCTATATCGCCGACATCACCGATGG
GGAAGATCGGGCTCGCCACTTCGGGCTCATGAGCGCTTGTTTCGGCGTGGGTATGGTGGCAGGCCCCGTG
GCCGGGGGACTGTTGGGCGCCATCTCCTTGCATGCACCATTCCTTGCGGCGGCGGTGCTCAACGGCCTCA
ACCTACTACTGGGCTGCTTCCTAATGCAGGAGTCGCATAAGGGAGAGCGTCGAGATCCCGGACACCATCG
AATGGCGCAAAACCTTTCGCGGTATGGCATGATAGCGCCCGGAAGAGAGTCAATTCAGGGTGGTGAATGT
GAAACCAGTAACGTTATACGATGTCGCAGAGTATGCCGGTGTCTCTTATCAGACCGTTTCCCGCGTGGTG
AACCAGGCCAGCCACGTTTCTGCGAAAACGCGGGAAAAAGTGGAAGCGGCGATGGCGGAGCTGAATTACA
TTCCCAACCGCGTGGCACAACAACTGGCGGGCAAACAGTCGTTGCTGATTGGCGTTGCCACCTCCAGTCT
GGCCCTGCACGCGCCGTCGCAAATTGTCGCGGCGATTAAATCTCGCGCCGATCAACTGGGTGCCAGCGTG
GTGGTGTCGATGGTAGAACGAAGCGGCGTCGAAGCCTGTAAAGCGGCGGTGCACAATCTTCTCGCGCAAC
GCGTCAGTGGGCTGATCATTAACTATCCGCTGGATGACCAGGATGCCATTGCTGTGGAAGCTGCCTGCAC
TAATGTTCCGGCGTTATTTCTTGATGTCTCTGACCAGACACCCATCAACAGTATTATTTTCTCCCATGAA
GACGGTACGCGACTGGGCGTGGAGCATCTGGTCGCATTGGGTCACCAGCAAATCGCGCT
