>Addgene plasmid #158895 | JGI_017983 | depositor partial sequence | sequence record 306605 | gene insert with vector overlaps
AGCAGCGGCCTGGTGCCGCGCGGCAGCCATATGAATTTAAGATATAGTAGAGTCTGCTTGCATGAATTTG
GGTATCAACTGCCTCCGGTAGAATTATCAAGTACCACCATTGAAGAGCGTTTAGGACCCTTGTACGAGCG
CCTGAAGCTTCCGGCCGGCCGCCTGGAGCTGATGACCGGTATTGCTGCCCGTCGTCTGTGGCAGCCGGGC
ACACGTCCGAGTGCAGGGGCAGCCGCAGCAGGGGCTGCTGCTATCGCACGTGCAGGCATTGATGTCGCGG
AACTGGAGTGTTTACTCTTTACGTCCGTATCCCGAGATATGATGGAACCTGCTACTGCGGCCTTTGTGCA
CCGCGCGCTTGGATTACCGCCAGATTGCCTTCTGTTCGACATTAGCAATGCTTGTTTAGGGTTTCTTGAT
GGAATGGTGATGCTGGCAAATATGCTGGAAATGGGCCAAGTGCGGGCGGGTTTAGTGGTGGCCGGAGAGA
CCGCTGAGAACTTGATCGATTCCACTCTTGCTCATCTGCTGGCAGATACAACGCTAACCCGTAAAACTAT
TAAACCCCTGTTCGCAAGTTTGACCATAGGAAGCGGTGCTGTTGCTCTTGTAATGTCGCGTTCCGATTGC
CGTGACACTGGCCATTACCTTAGGGGAGGCGCGTGTCGCGCCAATACGGCCCATAACGATTTATGTCAGG
GCGGCCAGAACGCAGAACAAGGTACATTAATGTCAACCGATTCCGAACAGTTGCTAGAAAAAGGCATTGA
GACCGCAGCCGCATGTTGGCGGTCGTTCCAGACTGCGCTTGGTTGGGACAAGGGTGCCATTGACAGGTTT
TTTTGTCACCAGGTTGGCAAAGCACACGCGCAGATGCTGTTTGAAACATTGCAGTTAGATCCCGCTAGAA
ATTTTGAAACCCTGCCAACATTAGGGAATGTCGGGAGCGTCTCAGCTCCTATCACGATGGCGCTGGGCAT
TGAACAAGGGGCACTTGTGCCTGGCCAACGAGCAGCCATCCTGGGTATCGGGAGTGGCATTAATGCACTG
ATGTTGGGTATTGACTGGTGACTCGAGCACCACCACCACCACCACTGAGATCCG
